Addgene plasmid #68241: pDGB3_omega2R
Purpose: GoldenBraid level 1 Omega plant expression vector
Depositing lab: Diego Orzaez. Depositing organization: Agencia Estatal Consejo Superior de Investigaciones Científicas, M.P. Publication: GoldenBraid 2.0: a comprehensive DNA assembly framework for plant synthetic biology. Sarrion-Perdigones A, Vazquez-Vilar M, Palaci J, Castelijns B, Forment J, Ziarsolo P, Blanca J, Granell A, Orzaez D. Plant Physiol. 2013 Jul;162(3):1618-31. 10.1104/pp.113.217661 PubMed 23669743.
Backbone
  Vector backbone: pDGB3_omega2R
  Backbone manufacturer: self-made; derived from pCambia1302 generated at the Cambia Institute
  Vector type: Plant Expression, Synthetic Biology
Growth in bacteria
  Bacterial resistance: Spectinomycin, 50 μg/mL
  Growth temperature: 37°C
  Growth strain: DH5alpha
  Copy number: High Copy
Gene/Insert
  Gene/Insert name: empty vector
  Cloning method: Restriction Enzyme; 5′ cloning site BsmBI (unknown if destroyed); 3′ cloning site BsmBI (unknown if destroyed)
  Sequencing primers: 5′ GGTGGCAGGATATATTGTGG
Terms and licenses: Academic/Nonprofit Terms; Industry Terms: Not Available to Industry
How to cite: pDGB3_omega2R was a gift from Diego Orzaez (Addgene plasmid # 68241 ; http://n2t.net/addgene:68241 ; RRID:Addgene_68241)
