[The description below was written by a language model from this plasmid's Addgene catalogue record and pLannotate feature annotations shown in this document.]
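Description:
pDGB3_omega2R is an empty destination vector from the GoldenBraid 2.0 modular DNA assembly system for plant synthetic biology, described as a level 1 Omega plant expression vector. It is a self-made binary T-DNA plasmid derived from pCambia1302. The annotated backbone carries two replication systems. The pVS1 oriV, together with the pVS1 RepA replication protein and StaA stability protein, supports stable maintenance in Agrobacterium, and a high-copy ColE1/pMB1-type origin with an adjacent pBR322 bom region supports propagation in E. coli. Bacterial selection is by spectinomycin, conferred by the aadA gene. This gene sits downstream of a fragment of the class 1 integron Pc promoter, and a short remnant of a gentamicin resistance gene lies between the two.

The cargo region lies between the nopaline-type left and right T-DNA border repeats, which define the segment that Agrobacterium transfers into plant cells. In the empty vector this position holds a lacZα cassette: CAP binding site, lac promoter and operator, a pUC-type multiple cloning site and a lacZα fragment. Such a cassette is normally used as a blue/white screening marker that is lost when an insert replaces it. The record lists BsmBI as the cloning enzyme on both sides, consistent with Type IIS assembly into this site. No plant promoter, terminator, reporter or plant selectable marker is annotated, so these elements must come from the parts assembled into the vector. The record does not explain the "2R" designation. The plasmid is typically used as a receiving backbone for building multigene plant expression constructs for Agrobacterium-mediated delivery.
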