Features (pLannotate 1.2.2; 19 found; start..end, strand, type, name):
     32..74      +  CDS            lacI (fragment): lac repressor; lacI; The lac repressor binds to the lac operator to inhibit transcription in E. coli. This inhibition can be relieved by adding lactose or isopropyl-β-D-thiogalactopyranoside (IPTG).
     87..108     +  protein_bind   CAP binding site: CAP binding activates transcription in the presence of cAMP. E. coli catabolite activator protein
    123..153     +  promoter       lac promoter: promoter for the E. coli lac operon
    161..177     +  protein_bind   lac operator: The lac repressor binds to the lac operator to inhibit transcription in E. coli. This inhibition can be relieved by adding lactose or isopropyl-β-D-thiogalactopyranoside (IPTG). lac repressor encoded by lacI
    214..270     -  misc_feature   MCS: pUC18/19 multiple cloning site
    267..424     +  CDS            lacZα (fragment): LacZα fragment of β-galactosidase; lacZ fragment
    430..529     -  misc_feature   bom (fragment): basis of mobility region from pBR322
    634..658     +  misc_feature   RB T-DNA repeat: right border repeat from nopaline C58 T-DNA
    998..1399    +  CDS            Y4CG_SINFN (fragment): Protein inferred from homology: Swiss-Prot protein existence level 3. From Sinorhizobium fredii (strain NBRC 101917 / NGR234).
   1959..2588    +  CDS            pVS1 StaA: stability protein from the Pseudomonas plasmid pVS1 (Heeb et al., 2000)
   3021..4089    +  CDS            pVS1 RepA (fragment): replication protein from the Pseudomonas plasmid pVS1 (Heeb et al., 2000)
   4155..4349    +  rep_origin     pVS1 oriV: origin of replication for the Pseudomonas plasmid pVS1 (Heeb et al., 2000)
   4552..4591    +  CDS            rop (fragment): Rop protein, which maintains plasmids at low copy number; rop
   4693..4833    +  misc_feature   bom: basis of mobility region from pBR322
   5019..5607    -  rep_origin     ori: high-copy-number ColE1/pMB1/pBR322/pUC origin of replication
   5698..6486    -  CDS            aadA: S3AD_ECOLX - Experimental evidence at protein level: Swiss-Prot protein existence level 1. Mediates bacterial resistance to the antibiotics streptomycin and spectinomycin. From Escherichia coli.
   6493..6549    -  CDS            GmR (fragment): gentamycin acetyltransferase; aacC1; confers resistance to gentamycin
   6725..6748    -  promoter       Pc promoter (fragment): intI1 (promoter lies within the coding sequence); class 1 integron promoter
   7272..7296    +  misc_feature   LB T-DNA repeat: left border repeat from nopaline C58 T-DNA
>Addgene plasmid #68241 | pDGB3_omega2R | depositor full sequence | sequence record 126432 | pDGB3_omega2R sequence 7297 bps
TAACAAGCTTGGTCTCAGTCAAGCGTGAGACGCAGCTGGCACGACAGGTTTCCCGACTGGAAAGCGGGCA
GTGAGCGCAACGCAATTAATGTGAGTTAGCTCACTCATTAGGCACCCCAGGCTTTACACTATATGCTTCC
GGCTCGTATGTTGTGTGGAATTGTGAGCGGATAACAATTTCACACAGGAAACAGCTATGACCATGATTAC
GCCAAGCTTGCATGCCTGCAGGTCGACTCTAGAGGATCCCCGGGTACCGAGCTCGAATTCACTGGCCGTC
GTTTTACAACGTCGTGACTGGGAAAACCCTGGCGTTACCCAACTTAATCGCCTTGCAGCACATCCCCCTT
TCGCCAGCTGGCGTAATAGCGAAGAGGCCTGCGCCGATCGCCCTTCCCAACAGTTGCGCAGCCTGAATGG
CGAATGGCGCCTGATGCGGTATTTTCTCCTTACGCATCTGTGCGGTATTTCACACCGCATATGGTGCACT
CTCAGTACAATCTGCTCTGATGCCGCATAGTTAAGCCAGCCCCGACACCCGCCAACACCCGCTGACGCGC
CCTGACGGGCTTGTCTGCTCCCGGCATCCGCTTACAGACAAGCTGTGCGTCTCACTCCGCTTGAGACCAA
GCTTGACAGGATATATTGGCGGGTAAACCTAAGAGAAAAGAGCGTTTATTAGAATAATCGGATATTTAAA
AGGGCGTGAAAAGGTTTATCCGTTCGTCCATTTGTATGTGCATGCCAACCACAGGGTTCCCCTCGGGATC
AAAGTACTTTGATCCAACCCCTCCGCTGCTATAGTGCAGTCGGCTTCTGACGTTCAGTGCAGCCGTCATC
TGAAAACGACATGTCGCACAAGTCCTAAGTTACGCGACAGGCTGCCGCCCTGCCCTTTTCCTGGCGTTTT
CTTGTCGCGTGTTTTAGTCGCATAAAGTAGAATACTTGCGACTAGAACCGGAGACATTACGCCATGAACA
AGAGCGCCGCCGCTGGCCTGCTGGGCTATGCCCGCGTCAGCACCGACGACCAGGACTTGACCAACCAACG
GGCCGAACTGCACGCGGCCGGCTGCACCAAGCTGTTTTCCGAGAAGATCACCGGCACCAGGCGCGACCGC
CCGGAGCTGGCCAGGATGCTTGACCACCTACGCCCTGGCGACGTTGTGACAGTGACCAGGCTAGACCGCC
TGGCCCGCAGCACCCGCGACCTACTGGACATTGCCGAGCGCATCCAGGAGGCCGGCGCGGGCCTGCGTAG
CCTGGCAGAGCCGTGGGCCGACACCACCACGCCGGCCGGCCGCATGGTGTTGACCGTGTTCGCCGGCATT
GCCGAGTTCGAGCGTTCCCTAATCATCGACCGCACCCGGAGCGGGCGCGAGGCCGCCAAGGCCCGAGGCG
TGAAGTTTGGCCCCCGCCCTACCCTCACCCCGGCACAGATCGCGCACGCCCGCGAGCTGATCGACCAGGA
AGGCCGCACCGTGAAAGAGGCGGCTGCACTGCTTGGCGTGCATCGCTCGACCCTGTACCGCGCACTTGAG
CGCAGCGAGGAAGTGACGCCCACCGAGGCCAGGCGGCGCGGTGCCTTCCGTGAGGACGCATTGACCGAGG
CCGACGCCCTGGCGGCCGCCGAGAATGAACGCCAAGAGGAACAAGCATGAAACCGCACCAGGACGGCCAG
GACGAACCGTTTTTCATTACCGAAGAGATCGAGGCGGAGATGATCGCGGCCGGGTACGTGTTCGAGCCGC
CCGCGCACCTCTCAACCGTGCGGCTGCATGAAATCCTGGCCGGTTTGTCTGATGCCAAGCTGGCGGCCTG
GCCGGCCAGCTTGGCCGCTGAAGAAACCGAGCGCCGCCGTCTAAAAAGGTGATGTGTATTTGAGTAAAAC
AGCTTGCGTCATGCGGTCGCTGCGTATATGATGCGATGAGTAAATAAACAAATACGCAAGGGGAACGCAT
GAAGGTTATCGCTGTACTTAACCAGAAAGGCGGGTCAGGCAAGACGACCATCGCAACCCATCTAGCCCGC
GCCCTGCAACTCGCCGGGGCCGATGTTCTGTTAGTCGATTCCGATCCCCAGGGCAGTGCCCGCGATTGGG
CGGCCGTGCGGGAAGATCAACCGCTAACCGTTGTCGGCATCGACCGCCCGACGATTGACCGCGACGTGAA
GGCCATCGGCCGGCGCGACTTCGTAGTGATCGACGGAGCGCCCCAGGCGGCGGACTTGGCTGTGTCCGCG
ATCAAGGCAGCCGACTTCGTGCTGATTCCGGTGCAGCCAAGCCCTTACGACATATGGGCCACCGCCGACC
TGGTGGAGCTGGTTAAGCAGCGCATTGAGGTCACGGATGGAAGGCTACAAGCGGCCTTTGTCGTGTCGCG
GGCGATCAAAGGCACGCGCATCGGCGGTGAGGTTGCCGAGGCGCTGGCCGGGTACGAGCTGCCCATTCTT
GAGTCCCGTATCACGCAGCGCGTGAGCTACCCAGGCACTGCCGCCGCCGGCACAACCGTTCTTGAATCAG
AACCCGAGGGCGACGCTGCCCGCGAGGTCCAGGCGCTGGCCGCTGAAATTAAATCAAAACTCATTTGAGT
TAATGAGGTAAAGAGAAAATGAGCAAAAGCACAAACACGCTAAGTGCCGGCCGTCCGAGCGCACGCAGCA
GCAAGGCTGCAACGTTGGCCAGCCTGGCAGACACGCCAGCCATGAAGCGGGTCAACTTTCAGTTGCCGGC
GGAGGATCACACCAAGCTGAAGATGTACGCGGTACGCCAAGGCAAGACCATTACCGAGCTGCTATCTGAA
TACATCGCGCAGCTACCAGAGTAAATGAGCAAATGAATAAATGAGTAGATGAATTTTAGCGGCTAAAGGA
GGCGGCATGGAAAATCAAGAACAACCAGGCACCGACGCCGTGGAATGCCCCATGTGTGGAGGAACGGGCG
GTTGGCCAGGCGTAAGCGGCTGGGTTGTCTGCCGGCCCTGCAATGGCACTGGAACCCCCAAGCCCGAGGA
ATCGGCGTGACGGTCGCAAACCATCCGGCCCGGTACAAATCGGCGCGGCGCTGGGTGATGACCTGGTGGA
GAAGTTGAAGGCCGCGCAGGCCGCCCAGCGGCAACGCATCGAGGCAGAAGCACGCCCCGGTGAATCGTGG
CAAGCGGCCGCTGATCGAATCCGCAAAGAATCCCGGCAACCGCCGGCAGCCGGTGCGCCGTCGATTAGGA
AGCCGCCCAAGGGCGACGAGCAACCAGATTTTTTCGTTCCGATGCTCTATGACGTGGGCACCCGCGATAG
TCGCAGCATCATGGACGTGGCCGTTTTCCGTCTGTCGAAGCGTGACCGACGAGCTGGCGAGGTGATCCGC
TACGAGCTTCCAGACGGGCACGTAGAGGTTTCCGCAGGGCCGGCCGGCATGGCCAGTGTGTGGGATTACG
ACCTGGTACTGATGGCGGTTTCCCATCTAACCGAATCCATGAACCGATACCGGGAAGGGAAGGGAGACAA
GCCCGGCCGCGTGTTCCGTCCACACGTTGCGGACGTACTCAAGTTCTGCCGGCGAGCCGATGGCGGAAAG
CAGAAAGACGACCTGGTAGAAACCTGCATTCGGTTAAACACCACGCACGTTGCCATGCAGCGTACGAAGA
AGGCCAAGAACGGCCGCCTGGTGACGGTATCCGAGGGTGAAGCCTTGATTAGCCGCTACAAGATCGTAAA
GAGCGAAACCGGGCGGCCGGAGTACATCGAGATCGAGCTAGCTGATTGGATGTACCGCGAGATCACAGAA
GGCAAGAACCCGGACGTGCTGACGGTTCACCCCGATTACTTTTTGATCGATCCCGGCATCGGCCGTTTTC
TCTACCGCCTGGCACGCCGCGCCGCAGGCAAGGCAGAAGCCAGATGGTTGTTCAAGACGATCTACGAACG
CAGTGGCAGCGCCGGAGAGTTCAAGAAGTTCTGTTTCACCGTGCGCAAGCTGATCGGGTCAAATGACCTG
CCGGAGTACGATTTGAAGGAGGAGGCGGGGCAGGCTGGCCCGATCCTAGTCATGCGCTACCGCAACCTGA
TCGAGGGCGAAGCATCCGCCGGTTCCTAATGTACGGAGCAGATGCTAGGGCAAATTGCCCTAGCAGGGGA
AAAAGGTCGAAAAGGACTCTTTCCTGTGGATAGCACGTACATTGGGAACCCAAAGCCGTACATTGGGAAC
CGGAACCCGTACATTGGGAACCCAAAGCCGTACATTGGGAACCGGTCACACATGTAAGTGACTGATATAA
AAGAGAAAAAAGGCGATTTTTCCGCCTAAAACTCTTTAAAACTTATTAAAACTCTTAAAACCCGCCTGGC
CTGTGCATAACTGTCTGGCCAGCGCACAGCCGAAGAGCTGCAAAAAGCGCCTACCCTTCGGTCGCTGCGC
TCCCTACGCCCCGCCGCTTCGCGTCGGCCTATCGCGGCCGCTGGCCGCTCAAAAATGGCTGGCCTACGGC
CAGGCAATCTACCAGGGCGCGGACAAGCCGCGCCGTCGCCACTCGACCGCCGGCGCCCACATCAAGGCAC
CCTGCCTCGCGCGTTTCGGTGATGACGGTGAAAACCTCTGACACATGCAGCTCCCGGTGACGGTCACAGC
TTGTCTGTAAGCGGATGCCGGGAGCAGACAAGCCCGTCAGGGCGCGTCAGCGGGTGTTGGCGGGTGTCGG
GGCGCAGCCATGACCCAGTCACGTAGCGATAGCGGAGTGTATACTGGCTTAACTATGCGGCATCAGAGCA
GATTGTACTGAGAGTGCACCATATGCGGTGTGAAATACCGCACAGATGCGTAAGGAGAAAATACCGCATC
AGGCGCTCTTCCGCTTCCTCGCTCACTGACTCGCTGCGCTCGGTCGTTCGGCTGCGGCGAGCGGTATCAG
CTCACTCAAAGGCGGTAATACGGTTATCCACAGAATCAGGGGATAACGCAGGAAAGAACATGTGAGCAAA
AGGCCAGCAAAAGGCCAGGAACCGTAAAAAGGCCGCGTTGCTGGCGTTTTTCCATAGGCTCCGCCCCCCT
GACGAGCATCACAAAAATCGACGCTCAAGTCAGAGGTGGCGAAACCCGACAGGACTATAAAGATACCAGG
CGTTTCCCCCTGGAAGCTCCCTCGTGCGCTCTCCTGTTCCGACCCTGCCGCTTACCGGATACCTGTCCGC
CTTTCTCCCTTCGGGAAGCGTGGCGCTTTCTCATAGCTCACGCTGTAGGTATCTCAGTTCGGTGTAGGTC
GTTCGCTCCAAGCTGGGCTGTGTGCACGAACCCCCCGTTCAGCCCGACCGCTGCGCCTTATCCGGTAACT
ATCGTCTTGAGTCCAACCCGGTAAGACACGACTTATCGCCACTGGCAGCAGCCACTGGTAACAGGATTAG
CAGAGCGAGGTATGTAGGCGGTGCTACAGAGTTCTTGAAGTGGTGGCCTAACTACGGCTACACTAGAAGG
ACAGTATTTGGTATCTGCGCTCTGCTGAAGCCAGTTACCTTCGGAAAAAGAGTTGGTAGCTCTTGATCCG
GCAAACAAACCACCGCTGGTAGCGGTGGTTTTTTTGTTTGCAAGCAGCAGATTACGCGCAGAAAAAAAGG
ATCTCAAGAAGATCCTTTGATCTTTTCTACGGGGTCTGACGCTCAGTGGAACGAAAACTCACGTTAAGGG
ATTTTGGTCATGCATTCTAGGTGATTATTTGCCGACTACCTTGGTGATCTCGCCTTTCACGTAGTGGACA
AATTCTTCCAACTGATCTGCGCGCGAGGCCAAGCGATCTTCTTCTTGTCCAAGATAAGCCTGTCTAGCTT
CAAGTATGACGGGCTGATACTGGGCCGGCAGGCGCTCCATTGCCCAGTCGGCAGCGACATCCTTCGGCGC
GATTTTGCCGGTTACTGCGCTGTACCAAATGCGGGACAACGTAAGCACTACATTTCGCTCATCACCAGCC
CAGTCGGGCGGCGAGTTCCATAGCGTTAAGGTTTCATTTAGCGCCTCAAATAGATCCTGTTCAGGAACCG
GATCAAAGAGTTCCTCCGCCGCTGGACCTACCAAGGCAACGCTATGTTCTCTTGCTTTTGTCAGCAAGAT
AGCCAGATCAATGTCGATCGTGGCTGGCTCGAAGATACCTGCAAGAATGTCATTGCGCTGCCATTCTCCA
AATTGCAGTTCGCGCTTAGCTGGATAACGCCACGGAATGATGTCGTCGTGCACAACAATGGTGACTTCTA
CAGCGCGGAGAATCTCGCTCTCTCCAGGGGAAGCCGAAGTTTCCAAAAGGTCGTTGATCAAAGCTCGCCG
CGTTGTTTCATCAAGCCTTACGGTCACCGTAACCAGCAAATCAATATCACTGTGTGGCTTCAGGCCGCCA
TCCACTGCGGAGCCGTACAAATGTACGGCCAGCAACGTCGGTTCGAGATGGCGCTCGATGACGCCAACTA
CCTCTGATAGTTGAGTCGATACTTCGGCGATCACCGCTTCCCTCATAATGTTTAACTTTGTTTTAGGGCG
ACTGCCCTGCTGCGTAACATCGTTGCTGCTCCATAACATCAAACATCGACCCACGGCGTAACGCGCTTGC
TGCTTGGATGCCCGAGGCATAGACTGTACCCCAAAAAAACAGTCATAACAAGCCATGAAAACCGCCACTG
CGCCGTTACCACCGCTGCGTTCGGTCAAGGTTCTGGACCAGTTGCGTGAGCGCATACGCTACTTGCATTA
CAGCTTACGAACCGAACAGGCTTATGTCCACTGGGTTCGTGCCTTCATCCGTTTCCACGGTGTGCGTCAC
CCGGCAACCTTGGGTAGCAGCGAAGTCGAGGCATTTCTGTCCTGGCTGGAACAGAACTTATTATTTCCTT
CCTCTTTTCTACAGTATTTAAAGATACCCCAAGAAGCTAATTATAACAAGACGAACTCCAATTCACTGTT
CCTTGCATTCTAAAACCTTAAATACCAGAAAACAGCTTTTTCAAAGTTGTTTTCAAAGTTGGCGTATAAC
ATAGTATCGACGGAGCCGATTTTGAAACCGCGGTGATCACAGGCAGCAACGCTCTGTCATCGTTACAATC
AACATGCTACCCTCCGCGAGATCATCCGTGTTTCAAACCCGGCAGCTTAGTTGCCGTTCTTCCGAATAGC
ATCGGTAACATGAGCAAAGTCTGCCGCCTTACAACGGCTCTCCCGCTGACGCCGTCCCGGACTGATGGGC
TGCCTGTATCGAGTGGTGATTTTGTGCCGAGCTGCCGGTCGGGGAGCTGTTGGCTGGCTGGTGGCAGGAT
ATATTGTGGTGTAAACA
