>Addgene plasmid #68241 | pDGB3_omega2R | addgene partial sequence | sequence record 126427 | RB-F1 5'-ggataaaccttttcacgccc-3'
CTATAAGCTCTTTTCTCTATGTTACCCGCCAAGATATCCTGTCAAGCTTGGTCTCNAGCGTAGTGAGACG
CACAGCATTGCTCTGTAANCGGATGCCGGNAGCNGACCAGCCCGATCAGGGCTCGTCAACGGNTGTTGGC
GGGTGTCGGGGCTGGCTTAACTATGCGGCATCAGAGCAGATTGTACTGAGAGTGCNCCATATGCGGTGTG
AAATACCGCACAGATGCGTAAGGAGAAAATACCGCATCAGGCGCCATTCGCCATTCAGGCTGCGCAACTG
TTGGGAAGGGCGATCGGCGCAGGCCTCTTCNCTATTACGCCAGCTGGCGAAAGGGGGATGTGCTGCAAGG
CGATTAAGTTGGGTAACGCCAGGGTTTTCCCAGTCACGACGTTGTAAAACGACGGCCAGTGAATTCGAGC
TCGGTACCCGGGGATCCTCTAGAGTCGACCTGCAGGCATGCAAGCTTGGCGTAATCATGGTCATAGCTGT
TTCCTGTGTGAAATTGTTATCNNCTCACNATTCCNCACAACATACGAGCCGGAAGCATATAGTGTAAAGC
CTGGGGTGCCTAATGAGTGAGCTAACTCACATTAATTGCGTTGCGCTCACTGCCCGCTTTCCAGTCGGGA
AACCTGTCGTGCCAGCTGCGTCTCACGCTTGACTGAGACCAAGCTTGNTAGTGNNNANACCACAATATAT
CCTGCCACCAGNCAGCCAACANCTACCANGACCGGNGAGCTCGGCACAAAATCTCCACTCGATACAAGNA
GCCCATCAGTCC
