>Addgene plasmid #68241 | pDGB3_omega2R | addgene partial sequence | sequence record 126429 | pCR8_R1 5'-cgaaccgaacaggcttatgt-3'
GGTTGCTCTCGTTTCCGGTGTGCGTCACCCGGCAACCTTGGGTAGCAGCGAAGTCGAGGCATTTCTGTCC
TGGCTGGAACAGAACTTATTATTTCCTTCCTCTTTTCTACAGTATTTAAAGATACCCCAAGAAGCTAATT
ATAACAAGACGAACTCCAATTCACTGTTCCTTGCATTCTAAAACCTTAAATACCAGAAAACAGCTTTTTC
AAAGTTGTTTTCAAAGTTGGCGTATAACATAGTATCGACGGAGCCGATTTTGAAACCGCGGTGATCACAG
GCAGCAACGCTCTGTCATCGTTACAATCAACATGCTACCCTCCGCGAGATCATCCGTGTTTCAAACCCGG
CAGCTTAGTTGCCGTTCTTCCGAATAGCATCGGTAACATGAGCAAAGTCTGCCGCCTTACAACGGCTCTC
CCGCTGACGCCGTCCCGGACTGATGGGCTGCCTGTATCGAGTGGTGATTTTGTGCCGAGCTGCCGGTCGG
GGAGCTGTTGGCTGGCTGGTGGCAGGATATATTGTGGTGTAAACATAACAAGCTTGGTCTCAGTCAAGCG
TGAGACGCAGCTGGCACGACAGGTTTCCCGACTGGAAAGCGGGCAGTGAGCGCAACGCAATTAATGTGAG
TTAGCTCACTCATTAGGCACCCCAGGCTTTACACTATATGCTTCCGGCTCGTATGTTGTGTGGAATTGTG
AGCGGATAACAATTTCACACAGGAAACAGCTATGACCATGATTACGCCAAGCTTGCATGCCTGCAGGTCG
ACTCTAGAGGATCCCCGGGTACCGAGCTCGAATTCACTGGCCGTCGTTTTACAACGTCGTGACTGGGAAA
ACCCTGGCGTTACCCAACTTAATCGCCTTGCAGCACATCCCCCTTTCGCCAGCTGGCGTAATACGAAGAG
GCCTGCGCCGATCGCCC
